>Addgene plasmid #224026 | AiP13041 - pAAV-AiE0774m_3xC2-minBG-SYFP2-WPRE3-BGHpA (Alias: CN3041) | addgene full sequence | sequence record 449736 | Addgene NGS Result
CCTGCAGGCAGCTGCGCGCTCGCTCGCTCACTGAGGCCGCCCGGGCGTCGGGCGACCTTTGGTCGCCCGG
CCTCAGTGAGCGAGCGAGCGCGCAGAGAGGGAGTGGCCAACTCCATCACTAGGGGTTCCTGCGGCCGCAC
GCGTACAGCAAGTGTTCTATGATTTTCAACAGGACACTTGGATCTAGCCAACTCAGTTTTCAAGCCTGCC
CCCGAGTTGTAGATCCTGTCTTCACATTCTAAACTAATCTCACACCACTTTGTGCCAACTCCACTCTGGT
AAAGACCATGCACTCGAGTTAGTGCAAGACATTTTGTTCTGGCCTCGGGGTGTGCTGCCGCCTCGTCAGG
ATGGGAGGTGGAGGCGAGTCCAGACAGCAAGTGTTCTATGATTTTCAACAGGACACTTGGATCTAGCCAA
CTCAGTTTTCAAGCCTGCCCCCGAGTTGTAGATCCTGTCTTCACATTCTAAACTAATCTCACACCACTTT
GTGCCAACTCCACTCTGGTAAAGACCATGCACTCGAGTTAGTGCAAGACATTTTGTTCTGGCCTCGGGGT
GTGCTGCCGCCTCGTCAGGATGGGAGGTGGAGGCGAGTCCAGACAGCAAGTGTTCTATGATTTTCAACAG
GACACTTGGATCTAGCCAACTCAGTTTTCAAGCCTGCCCCCGAGTTGTAGATCCTGTCTTCACATTCTAA
ACTAATCTCACACCACTTTGTGCCAACTCCACTCTGGTAAAGACCATGCACTCGAGTTAGTGCAAGACAT
TTTGTTCTGGCCTCGGGGTGTGCTGCCGCCTCGTCAGGATGGGAGGTGGAGGCGAGTCCAGGAGCTCGGG
CTGGGCATAAAAGTCAGGGCAGAGCCATCTATTGCTTACATTTGCTTCTGGGATCCAGATCTTTCGAAGC
TAGCGCTACCGGTCGCCACCATGGTGAGCAAGGGCGAGGAGCTGTTCACCGGGGTGGTGCCCATCCTGGT
CGAGCTGGACGGCGACGTAAACGGCCACAAGTTCAGCGTGTCCGGCGAGGGCGAGGGCGATGCCACCTAC
GGCAAGCTGACCCTGAAGCTGATCTGCACCACCGGCAAGCTGCCCGTGCCCTGGCCCACCCTCGTGACCA
CCCTGGGCTACGGCGTGCAGTGCTTCGCCCGCTACCCCGACCACATGAAGCAGCACGACTTCTTCAAGTC
CGCCATGCCCGAAGGCTACGTCCAGGAGCGCACCATCTTCTTCAAGGACGACGGCAACTACAAGACCCGC
GCCGAGGTGAAGTTCGAGGGCGACACCCTGGTGAACCGCATCGAGCTGAAGGGCATCGACTTCAAGGAGG
ACGGCAACATCCTGGGGCACAAGCTGGAGTACAACTACAACAGCCACAACGTCTATATCACCGCCGACAA
GCAGAAGAACGGCATCAAGGCCAACTTCAAGATCCGCCACAACATCGAGGACGGCGGCGTGCAGCTCGCC
GACCACTACCAGCAGAACACCCCCATCGGCGACGGCCCCGTGCTGCTGCCCGACAACCACTACCTGAGCT
ACCAGTCCAAGCTGAGCAAAGACCCCAACGAGAAGCGCGATCACATGGTCCTGCTGGAGTTCGTGACCGC
CGCCGGGATCACTCTCGGCATGGACGAGCTGTACAAGTAAGTCGACGGCGCGCCGCGGCCGCGAATTCGA
TATCATAATCAACCTCTGGATTACAAAATTTGTGAAAGATTGACTGGTATTCTTAACTATGTTGCTCCTT
TTACGCTATGTGGATACGCTGCTTTAATGCCTTTGTATCATGCTATTGCTTCCCGTATGGCTTTCATTTT
CTCCTCCTTGTATAAATCCTGGTTAGTTCTTGCCACGGCGGAACTCATCGCCGCCTGCCTTGCCCGCTGC
TGGACAGGGGCTCGGCTGTTGGGCACTGACAATTCCGTGGCTCGAGAGATCTTCGACTGTGCCTTCTAGT
TGCCAGCCATCTGTTGTTTGCCCCTCCCCCGTGCCTTCCTTGACCCTGGAAGGTGCCACTCCCACTGTCC
TTTCCTAATAAAATGAGGAAATTGCATCGCATTGTCTGAGTAGGTGTCATTCTATTCTGGGGGGTGGGGT
GGGGCAGGACAGCAAGGGGGAGGATTGGGAAGACAATAGCAGGCATGAGATCTCACGTGCGGACCGAGCG
GCCGCAGGAACCCCTAGTGATGGAGTTGGCCACTCCCTCTCTGCGCGCTCGCTCGCTCACTGAGGCCGGG
CGACCAAAGGTCGCCCGACGCCCGGGCTTTGCCCGGGCGGCCTCAGTGAGCGAGCGAGCGCGCAGCTGCC
TGCAGGGGCGCCTGATGCGGTATTTTCTCCTTACGCATCTGTGCGGTATTTCACACCGCATA
[95 nt withheld, positions 2373-2467]
T
[46 nt withheld, positions 2469-2514]
C
[141 nt withheld, positions 2516-2656]
CCTTTGACGTTGGAGTCCACGTTCTTT
[37 nt withheld, positions 2684-2720]
ACTCTATCTCGGGCTATTCTTTTGATTTATAAGGGATTTTGCCGATTTCGGTCTATTGGTTAAAAAATGA
GCTGATTTAACAAAAATTTAACGCGAATTTTAACAAAATATTAACGTTTACAATTTTATGGTGCACTCTC
AGTACAATCTGCTCTGATGCCGCATAGTTAAGCCAGCCCCGACACCCGCCAACACCCGCTGACGCGCCCT
GACGGGCTTGTCTGCTCCCGGCATCCGCTTACAGACAAGCTGTGACCGTCTCCGGGAGCTGCATGTGTCA
GAGGTTTTCACCGTCATCACCGAAACGCGCGAGACGAAAGGGCCTCGTGATACGCCTATTTTTATAGGTT
AATGTCATGATAATAATGGTTTCTTAGACGTCAGGTGGCACTTTTCGGGGAAATGTGCGCGGAACCCCTA
TTTGTTTATTTTTCTAAATACATTCAAATATGTATCCGCTCATGAGACAATAACCCTGATAAATGCTTCA
ATAATATTGAAAAAGGAAGAGTATGAGTATTCAACATTTCCGTGTCGCCCTTATTCCCTTTTTTGCGGCA
TTTTGCCTTCCTGTTTTTGCTCACCCAGAAACGCTGGTGAAAGTAAAAGATGCTGAAGATCAGTTGGGTG
CACGAGTGGGTTACATCGAACTGGATCTCAACAGCGGTAAGATCCTTGAGAGTTTTCGCCCCGAAGAACG
TTTTCCAATGATGAGCACTTTTAAAGTTCTGCTATGTGGCGCGGTATTATCCCGTATTGACGCCGGGCAA
GAGCAACTCGGTCGCCGCATACACTATTCTCAGAATGACTTGGTTGAGTACTCACCAGTCACAGAAAAGC
ATCTTACGGATGGCATGACAGTAAGAGAATTATGCAGTGCTGCCATAACCATGAGTGATAACACTGCGGC
CAACTTACTTCTGACAACGATCGGAGGACCGAAGGAGCTAACCGCTTTTTTGCACAACATGGGGGATCAT
GTAACTCGCCTTGATCGTTGGGAACCGGAGCTGAATGAAGCCATACCAAACGACGAGCGTGACACCACGA
TGCCTGTAGCAATGGCAACAACGTTGCGCAAACTATTAACTGGCGAACTACTTACTCTAGCTTCCCGGCA
ACAATTAATAGACTGGATGGAGGCGGATAAAGTTGCAGGACCACTTCTGCGCTCGGCCCTTCCGGCTGGC
TGGTTTATTGCTGATAAATCTGGAGCCGGTGAGCGTGGGTCTCGCGGTATCATTGCAGCACTGGGGCCAG
ATGGTAAGCCCTCCCGTATCGTAGTTATCTACACGACGGGGAGTCAGGCAACTATGGATGAACGAAATAG
ACAGATCGCTGAGATAGGTGCCTCACTGATTAAGCATTGGTAACTGTCAGACCAAGTTTACTCATATATA
CTTTAGATTGATTTAAAACTTCATTTTTAATTTAAAAGGATCTAGGTGAAGATCCTTTTTGATAATCTCA
TGACCAAAATCCCTTAACGTGAGTTTTCGTTCCACTGAGCGTCAGACCCCGTAGAAAAGATCAAAGGATC
TTCTTGAGATCCTTTTTTTCTGCGCGTAATCTGCTGCTTGCAAACAAAAAAACCACCGCTACCAGCGGTG
GTTTGTTTGCCGGATCAAGAGCTACCAACTCTTTTTCCGAAGGTAACTGGCTTCAGCAGAGCGCAGATAC
CAAATACTGTTCTTCTAGTGTAGCCGTAGTTAGGCCACCACTTCAAGAACTCTGTAGCACCGCCTACATA
CCTCGCTCTGCTAATCCTGTTACCAGTGGCTGCTGCCAGTGGCGATAAGTCGTGTCTTACCGGGTTGGAC
TCAAGACGATAGTTACCGGATAAGGCGCAGCGGTCGGGCTGAACGGGGGGTTCGTGCACACAGCCCAGCT
TGGAGCGAACGACCTACACCGAACTGAGATACCTACAGCGTGAGCTATGAGAAAGCGCCACGCTTCCCGA
AGGGAGAAAGGCGGACAGGTATCCGGTAAGCGGCAGGGTCGGAACAGGAGAGCGCACGAGGGAGCTTCCA
GGGGGAAACGCCTGGTATCTTTATAGTCCTGTCGGGTTTCGCCACCTCTGACTTGAGCGTCGATTTTTGT
GATGCTCGTCAGGGGGGCGGAGCCTATGGAAAAACGCCAGCAACGCGGCCTTTTTACGGTTCCTGGCCTT
TTGCTGGCCTTTTGCTCACATGT
Features (pLannotate 1.2.2; 14 found; start..end, strand, type, name):
     12..39      +  repeat_region  AAV2 ITR (fragment): inverted terminal repeat of adeno-associated virus serotype 2 inverted
     68..95      +  repeat_region  AAV2 ITR (fragment): inverted terminal repeat of adeno-associated virus serotype 2 inverted
    931..1647    +  CDS            SYFP2: SYFP2 is a basic (constitutively fluorescent) yellow fluorescent protein published in 2006, derived from Aequorea victoria. It is reported to be a very rapidly-maturing monomer with moderate acid sensitivity.
   1687..1844    +  misc_feature   WPRE (fragment): woodchuck hepatitis virus posttranscriptional regulatory element
   1850..1930    +  misc_feature   WPRE (fragment): woodchuck hepatitis virus posttranscriptional regulatory element
   1947..2058    +  polyA_signal   bGH poly(A) signal: bovine growth hormone polyadenylation signal
   2176..2316    +  repeat_region  AAV2 ITR: inverted terminal repeat of adeno-associated virus serotype 2 inverted
   2321..2372    -  misc_feature   bom (fragment): basis of mobility region from pBR322
   2391..2846    +  rep_origin     f1 ori (sequence partly withheld): f1 bacteriophage origin of replication; arrow indicates direction of (+) strand synthesis
   2847..2896    -  misc_feature   bom (fragment): basis of mobility region from pBR322
   2998..3033    -  CDS            rop (fragment): Rop protein, which maintains plasmids at low copy number; rop
   3128..3232    +  promoter       AmpR promoter: bla
   3233..4093    +  CDS            AmpR: β-lactamase; bla; confers resistance to ampicillin, carbenicillin, and related antibiotics
   4264..4852    +  rep_origin     ori: high-copy-number ColE1/pMB1/pBR322/pUC origin of replication
