[The description below was written by a language model from this plasmid's Addgene catalogue record and pLannotate feature annotations shown in this document.]
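Description:
AiP13041 - pAAV-AiE0774m_3xC2-minBG-SYFP2-WPRE3-BGHpA (alias CN3041) is a 4.9 kb AAV transfer plasmid built on a pAAV backbone and intended for packaging into recombinant adeno-associated virus for delivery to the brain. In bacteria it is maintained as a high-copy plasmid through a ColE1/pUC-type origin and selected with ampicillin via the bla gene and its promoter. An f1 phage origin is also present, along with short remnants of pBR322 bom and rop sequences. The viral genome is bounded by AAV2 inverted terminal repeats, which supply the signals for replication and encapsidation. The annotation detects the downstream ITR in full but only short fragments of the upstream one.

The payload is an enhancer-driven reporter cassette. According to the name and catalogue entry, AiE0774m_3xC2 is an enhancer sequence; the "3xC2" designation suggests a triplicated core element, though the record does not spell this out. It sits upstream of a minimal beta-globin promoter (minBG), which on its own has little activity and relies on the enhancer to confer cell-type specificity. Neither the enhancer nor the minimal promoter is picked up in the automated feature table, but both presumably occupy the unannotated region between the upstream ITR and the coding sequence. They drive SYFP2, a rapidly maturing monomeric yellow fluorescent protein derived from Aequorea victoria. It is followed by WPRE3, a shortened woodchuck hepatitis virus posttranscriptional element (annotated as two WPRE fragments) that boosts transcript expression, and by the bovine growth hormone polyadenylation signal.

The construct is designed to label cortical L6_IT_Car3 neurons, with the record also noting claustrum neurons, and belongs to a suite of enhancer AAVs for genetic access to cortical cell types.
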