Addgene plasmid #224026: AiP13041 - pAAV-AiE0774m_3xC2-minBG-SYFP2-WPRE3-BGHpA (Alias: CN3041)
Purpose: AiE0774m_3xC2 is an enhancer sequence, designed to drive AAV-mediated transgene expression in cortical L6_IT_Car3 neurons (note CLA neurons)
Depositing lab: Allen Institute for Brain Science & Jonathan Ting. Depositing organization: Allen Institute. Publication: A suite of enhancer AAVs and transgenic mouse lines for genetic access to cortical cell types. Ben-Simon Y, Hooper M, Narayan S, Daigle TL, Dwivedi D, Way SW, Oster A, Stafford DA, Mich JK, Taormina MJ, Martinez RA, Opitz-Araya X, Roth JR, Alexander JR, Allen S, Amster A, Arbuckle J, Ayala A, Baker PM, Bakken TE, Barcelli T, Barta S, Bendrick J, Bertagnolli D, Bielstein C, Bishwakarma P, Bowlus J, Boyer G, Brouner K, Casian B, Casper T, Chakka AB, Chakrabarty R, Chance RK, Chavan S, Clark M, Colbert K, Collman F, Daniel S, Departee M, DiValentin P, Donadio N, Dotson N, Egdorf T, Fliss T, Gabitto M, Garcia J, Gary A, Gasperini M, Gloe J, Goldy J, Gore BB, Graybuck L, Greisman N, Haeseleer F, Halterman C, Haradon Z, Hastings SD, Helback O, Ho W, Hockemeyer D, Huang C, Huff S, Hunker A, Johansen N, Jones D, Juneau Z, Kalmbach B, Kannan M, Khem S, Kussick E, Kutsal R, Larsen R, Lee C, Lee AY, Leibly M, Lenz GH, Li S, Liang E, Lusk N, Madigan Z, Malloy J, Malone J, McCue R, Melchor J, Mollenkopf T, Moosman S, Morin E, Newman D, Ng L, Ngo K, Omstead V, Otto S, Oyama A, Pena N, Pham T, Phillips E, Pom CA, Potekhina L, Ransford S, Ray PL, Rette D, Reynoldson C, Rimorin C, Rocha D, Ruiz A, Sanchez REA, Sawyer L, Sedeno-Cortes A, Sevigny JP, Shapovalova N, Shepard N, Shulga L, Sigler AR, Siverts L, Soliman S, Somasundaram S, Staats B, Stewart K, Szelenyi E, Tieu M, Trader C, Tran A, van Velthoven CTJ, Walker M, Wang Y, Weed N, Wirthlin M, Wood T, Wynalda B, Yao Z, Zhou T, Ariza J, Dee N, Reding M, Ronellenfitch K, Mufti S, Sunkin SM, Smith KA, Esposito L, Waters J, Thyagarajan B, Yao S, Lein ES, Zeng H, Levi BP, Ngai J, Ting JT, Tasic B. Cell. 2025 May 16:S0092-8674(25)00513-6. doi: 10.1016/j.cell.2025.05.002. PubMed 40403729.
Backbone
  Vector backbone: pAAV
  Vector type: AAV
Growth in bacteria
  Bacterial resistance: Ampicillin, 100 μg/mL
  Growth temperature: 30°C
  Growth strain: NEB Stable
  Copy number: High Copy
Gene/Insert
  Gene/Insert name: SYFP2
  Species: Synthetic
  Mutation: NA
  Promoter: minBG
  Cloning method: Other
Terms and licenses: Academic/Nonprofit Terms; Industry Terms: Not Available to Industry
Depositor comments: Cloning Method: RE Cloning
How to cite: AiP13041 - pAAV-AiE0774m_3xC2-minBG-SYFP2-WPRE3-BGHpA (Alias: CN3041) was a gift from Allen Institute for Brain Science & Jonathan Ting (Addgene plasmid # 224026 ; http://n2t.net/addgene:224026 ; RRID:Addgene_224026)
